Addgene plasmid #68267: pTXB1-EXO1b
Purpose: Bacterial expression of human EXO1
Depositing lab: Stefano Ferrari. Depositing organization: University of Zurich. Publication: Degradation of human exonuclease 1b upon DNA synthesis inhibition. El-Shemerly M, Janscak P, Hess D, Jiricny J, Ferrari S. Cancer Res. 2005 May 1;65(9):3604-9. 10.1158/0008-5472.CAN-04-4069 PubMed 15867354.
Backbone
  Vector backbone: pTXB1
  Backbone manufacturer: NEB
  Backbone size w/o insert (bp): 6700
  Vector type: Bacterial Expression
Growth in bacteria
  Bacterial resistance: Ampicillin, 100 μg/mL
  Growth temperature: 37°C
  Growth strain: DH5alpha
  Copy number: Unknown
Gene/Insert
  Gene/Insert name: EXO1 (alt name: exonuclease 1)
  Species: H. sapiens (human)
  Mutation: b form, codons 1-846. Please see depositor comments below
  Entrez Gene: EXO1 (a.k.a. HEX1, hExoI)
  Promoter: T7
  Tag / fusion protein: Mxe intein/chitin binding domain (C terminal on backbone)
  Cloning method: Restriction Enzyme; 5′ cloning site NdeI (not destroyed); 3′ cloning site SapI (not destroyed)
  Sequencing primers: 5′ T7; 3′ MxeInt-R AGGGCAACTAGTGCATCTCC
Terms and licenses: Academic/Nonprofit Terms; Industry Terms: Not Available to Industry
Depositor comments: Use BL21 cells for protein production. EXO1b K589 was point-mutated to E, since this is the sequence described at UniProt (entry Q9UQ84). EXO1b also contains the following natural variants that were not corrected: H354>R E670>G R723>C
How to cite: pTXB1-EXO1b was a gift from Stefano Ferrari (Addgene plasmid # 68267 ; http://n2t.net/addgene:68267 ; RRID:Addgene_68267)
