[The description below was written by a language model from this plasmid's Addgene catalogue record.]
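Description:
pTXB1-EXO1b is a bacterial expression plasmid for producing human exonuclease 1 (EXO1) in E. coli. It is built on the commercial pTXB1 backbone (about 6.7 kb without insert), a vector designed for intein-mediated protein purification. The plasmid is selected with ampicillin. The record lists its copy number as unknown and does not describe the origin of replication. A standard cloning strain is used for propagation, while the depositor recommends BL21 cells for protein production, consistent with the T7 promoter that drives the insert and requires a host supplying T7 RNA polymerase.

The insert encodes the b isoform of human EXO1, codons 1–846, cloned between the NdeI and SapI sites, both of which are recorded as retained. This places the open reading frame in fusion with the backbone-encoded C-terminal Mxe intein and chitin binding domain. In this type of system, the chitin binding domain allows capture of the fusion protein on chitin resin. Thiol-induced self-cleavage of the intein then releases the target protein from the tag, so EXO1b can be recovered without a bulky affinity tag.

According to the depositor, residue 589 was point-mutated from K to E to match the UniProt reference sequence. Three natural variants were left uncorrected: H354R, E670G and R723C. The stated purpose is bacterial expression of human EXO1, which suits preparation of recombinant protein for biochemical work. No feature table was supplied, so other backbone elements cannot be confirmed from the record.
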