>Addgene plasmid #68267 | pTXB1-EXO1b | addgene partial sequence | sequence record 121326 | T7 5'-TAATACGACTCACTATAGGG-3'
TTCCCCTCTAGAAATAATTTTGTTTACTTTAAGAAGGAGATATAACCATGGGGATACAGGGATTGCTACA
ATTTATCAAAGAAGCTTCAGAACCCATCCATGTGAGGAAGTATAAAGGGCAGGTAGTAGCTGTGGATACA
TATTGCTGGCTTCACAAAGGAGCTATTGCTTGTGCTGAAAAACTAGCCAAAGGTGAACCTACTGATAGGT
ATGTAGGATTTTGTATGAAATTTGTAAATATGTTACTATCTCATGGGATCAAGCCTATTCTCGTATTTGA
TGGATGTACTTTACCTTCTAAAAAGGAAGTAGAGAGATCTAGAAGAGAAAGACGACAAGCCAATCTTCTT
AAGGGAAAGCAACTTCTTCGTGAGGGGAAAGTCTCGGAAGCTCGAGAGTGTTTCACCCGGTCTATCAATA
TCACACATGCCATGGCCCACAAAGTAATTAAAGCTGCCCGGTCTCAGGGGGTAGATTGCCTCGTGGCTCC
CTATGAAGCTGATGCGCAGTTGGCCTATCTTAACAAAGCGGGAATTGTGCAAGCCATAATTACAGAGGAC
TCGGATCTCCTAGCTTTTGGCTGTAAAAAGGTAATTTTAAAGATGGACCAGTTTGGAAATGGACTTGAAA
TTGATCAAGCTCGGCTAGGAATGTGCAGACAGCTTGGGGATGTATTCACGGAAGAGAAGTTTCGTTACAT
GTGTATTCTTTCAGGTTGTGACTACCTGTCATCACTGCGTGGGATTGGATTAGCAAAGGCATGCAAAGTC
CTAAGACTAGCCAATAATCCAGATATAGTAAAGGTTATCAAGAAAATTGGACATTATCTCAAGATGAATA
TCACGGTACCAGAGGATTACATCAACGGGTTTATTCGGGCCAACAATACCTTCCTCTATCAGCTAGTTTT
TGATCCCATCAAAAGGAAACTTATTCCTCTGAACGCCTATGAAGATGATGTTGATCCTGAAACACTAAGC
TACGCTGGGCAATATGTTGATGATTCCATAGCTCTTCAAATAGCACTTGGAAATAAAGATATAAATACTT
TTGAACAGATCGATGACTACAATCCAGACACTGCTATGCCTGCCCATTCAAGAAGTCGTAGTTGGGATGA
CAAAACATGTCAAAA
