>Addgene plasmid #68267 | pTXB1-EXO1b | addgene partial sequence | sequence record 121335 | MxeInt-R 5'-AGGGCAACTAGTGCATCTCC-3'
TGCTCTTTGACCGGCCCATTCAGGTTTGTTAAATATATCCTCTTCCGCTTCTGGAGTTAGTTGGATGTTA
TCTCTGACTGGGGACAGGGGTTTCTTACAAGGAGGAAGCTTTTCAGAATCTTTTTTAAATCCAAAGTTTT
TCCAGAGCTCATTGAGTTTGATCTGTAACCCCGGCTTGTTCTCGGCATTATGATGCTTTCTCTTCTGGAT
GCTTGCCGGCTTCTTGCTCAGCCCACTGGCTCTGGCAGGTCCTAGAGGTTTGATCTTGGTTGTAGAAAGA
GAGTCTGCAGAACTGGACTTATATAGCCCAGGAACCTTGTTCCTTAGAGGTGTGTCTTTTTTTGAGAAAT
GAGATAAACATAGCTTGGAGGTCTGGTCACTTTGACTGTCAAGTAACTTAATATTGCAATCAGATTCCTC
TGAATCAGAGTCCTTACTAGAGCACTGAGAAAGCTTTGATGCATTTGAACTCTGCAGTGAGAATTCTCCA
CTTTCCTGGGACTGTGAAGAACATGCCCCTTCTCGTAAGGGATGAGACTCATCGTCACTGGACTCCTCGC
TCTTTAACTGCGACACATCAGACATATTATTCTCAGGCAAAGAGGTGGGGGAATCGCTCTTTCTTCGGAA
CTGCTGCAATGCTGTGCTTGGAGAGGGGCTCGGCGTTCTTGAAAAATCTCCAAGACCTCCAGACCAACTA
AAACAACTTCTTAGTGTTCCCAAAGTGGGTGGTGAAATGGTCCTTGTAAATTTGCTGCTCTTAAAAGAGT
AGGACTCTTCATCTGTAAACACTGTTGCCTTGTCTGGAATATGATCACCTGGAATATGATTATTCGGAAT
GTCATCACTTGAATTACGTGCTACATCTGTGTCAACCAGTCTCTTGCCTTCTTGGTCTCCATACTCTGAT
TCATGCAGATTGTTCTCTTTATCTGTGACAGCAGTTTCATCCAGAGGCTGGATGCTCACTTTGTTTGATA
CACAGTCAGTAGAATCTGAACTGCAAAAAAACCTGCTTCTGGTCCCTGGAACCACAACTGCACCACTTTC
TTCATTTTTCCTTTGTAAAAATGTTGCAAATTTATTTCTCGTCCTAGGTGGAGTGCTTACCCC
